Addgene plasmid #161572: pJM621 EF1α TC 3xFLAG-FRB-FGFR4-PRS(M)-(GS)-NLS-DsDed-ZF1 in TUPV3
Purpose: Constitutive expression of TC 3xFLAG-FRB-FGFR4-PRS(M)-(GS)-NLS-DsDed-ZF1 under the EF1α promoter
Depositing lab: Joshua Leonard. Depositing organization: Northwestern University. Publication: Model-guided design of mammalian genetic programs. Muldoon JJ, Kandula V, Hong M, Donahue PS, Boucher JD, Bagheri N, Leonard JN. Sci Adv. 2021 Feb 19;7(8). pii: 7/8/eabe9375. doi: 10.1126/sciadv.abe9375. Print 2021 Feb. PubMed 33608279.
Backbone
  Vector backbone: pJM452 EF1α EBFP2-P2A-BlastR (TUPV3)
  Vector type: Mammalian Expression, Synthetic Biology
Growth in bacteria
  Bacterial resistance: Ampicillin, 100 μg/mL
  Growth temperature: 37°C
  Growth strain: DH5alpha
  Copy number: High Copy
Gene/Insert
  Gene/Insert name: TC 3xFLAG-FRB-FGFR4-PRS(M)-(GS)-NLS-DsDed-ZF1
  Species: Synthetic
  Promoter: EF1α
  Tag / fusion protein: 3x-FLAG (N terminal on insert)
  Cloning method: Restriction Enzyme; 5′ cloning site NheI (not destroyed); 3′ cloning site NotI (not destroyed)
  Sequencing primers: 5′ CCATTTCAGGTGTCGTGAGAGCTC; 3′ CAGTGGGAGTGGCACCTTCC
Terms and licenses: Academic/Nonprofit Terms; Industry Terms: Not Available to Industry
How to cite: pJM621 EF1α TC 3xFLAG-FRB-FGFR4-PRS(M)-(GS)-NLS-DsDed-ZF1 in TUPV3 was a gift from Joshua Leonard (Addgene plasmid # 161572 ; http://n2t.net/addgene:161572 ; RRID:Addgene_161572)
