[The description below was written by a language model from this plasmid's Addgene catalogue record and pLannotate feature annotations shown in this document.]
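Description:
pJM621 is a 7.4 kb mammalian expression plasmid for synthetic biology, built in the TUPV3 backbone (derived from pJM452, whose EBFP2-P2A-BlastR cassette the insert evidently replaces between the retained NheI and NotI sites). It is propagated in E. coli at high copy from a ColE1/pUC-type origin with ampicillin selection through β-lactamase. An f1 origin is also present, along with remnants of lac regulatory sequence. The feature table shows an SV40 early promoter and SV40 polyadenylation signal flanking only a short fragment of a bleomycin-resistance gene, so no intact mammalian selection marker is annotated.

The payload is a synthetic fusion protein expressed constitutively from the human EF1α promoter with its intron A and terminated by a bGH polyadenylation signal. Reading from the construct name and annotations, the chain begins with a short mouse CD4-derived segment, probably a signal peptide. An N-terminal 3xFLAG epitope follows, then an FRB rapamycin-binding domain, which the annotation software matches to the T2098L variant. Next come an FGFR4-derived segment (presumably the transmembrane region, not annotated), a protease recognition sequence designated PRS(M), a glycine-serine linker, a nuclear localization signal, "DsDed", and the zinc-finger DNA-binding domain ZF1. DsDed is detected as DsRed-Express2-like and, from its name, is possibly a non-fluorescent variant, though the record does not say so.

This layout suggests a receptor "target chain" (TC). Ligand-induced FRB dimerization with a partner chain would bring a protease to the PRS, releasing the NLS-DsDed-ZF1 portion to enter the nucleus and bind ZF1 sites. The record does not spell out this mechanism or the role of the released factor. It states only constitutive expression, in the context of model-guided design of mammalian genetic programs.
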