Features (pLannotate 1.2.2; 22 found; start..end, strand, type, name):
    202..227     -  misc_feature   MCS (fragment): pBluescript multiple cloning site
    599..1027    +  rep_origin     f1 ori (sequence partly withheld): f1 bacteriophage origin of replication; arrow indicates direction of (+) strand synthesis
   1032..1054    +  promoter       SV40 promoter (fragment): SV40 enhancer and early promoter
   1055..1246    +  promoter       SV40 promoter: SV40 early promoter
   1273..1371    +  CDS            ble (fragment): BLE_KLEPN - Experimental evidence at protein level: Swiss-Prot protein existence level 1. Binding protein with a strong affinity to the bleomycin family of antibiotics. Binds to CL990; an antimitotic-antibiotic compound. From Klebsiella pneumoniae.
   1366..1487    +  polyA_signal   SV40 poly(A) signal: SV40 polyadenylation signal
   1560..1576    -  protein_bind   lac operator: The lac repressor binds to the lac operator to inhibit transcription in E. coli. This inhibition can be relieved by adding lactose or isopropyl-β-D-thiogalactopyranoside (IPTG). lac repressor encoded by lacI
   1584..1614    -  promoter       lac promoter: promoter for the E. coli lac operon
   1629..1650    -  protein_bind   CAP binding site: CAP binding activates transcription in the presence of cAMP. E. coli catabolite activator protein
   1663..1755    -  CDS            lacI (fragment): lac repressor; lacI; The lac repressor binds to the lac operator to inhibit transcription in E. coli. This inhibition can be relieved by adding lactose or isopropyl-β-D-thiogalactopyranoside (IPTG).
   1938..2526    -  rep_origin     ori: high-copy-number ColE1/pMB1/pBR322/pUC origin of replication
   2697..3557    -  CDS            AmpR: β-lactamase; bla; confers resistance to ampicillin, carbenicillin, and related antibiotics
   3558..3662    -  promoter       AmpR promoter: bla
   4062..4273    +  promoter       EF-1α core promoter: core promoter for human elongation factor EF-1α
   4274..4387    +  intron         EF-1α intron A (fragment): intron upstream of the start codon of human EF-1α
   5013..5216    +  intron         EF-1α intron A: truncated intron upstream of the start codon of human EF-1α
   5225..5259    +  promoter       TRE3GV promoter (fragment): 3rd-generation Tet-responsive promoter that can be activated by binding of Tet-On® 3G, optimized for retroviral and lentiviral vectors
   5332..5409    +  CDS            Cd4 (fragment): CD4_MOUSE - Experimental evidence at protein level: Swiss-Prot protein existence level 1. Integral membrane glycoprotein that plays an essential role in the immune response and serves multiple functions in responses against both external and internal offenses. In T-cells, functions primarily as a coreceptor for MHC class II molecule:peptide complex. The antigens presented by class II peptides are derived from extracellular proteins while class I peptides are derived from cytosolic proteins. Interacts simultaneously with the T-cell receptor (TCR) and the MHC class II presented by antigen presen
   5431..5471    +  CDS            3xFLAG (fragment): three tandem FLAG® epitope tags, followed by an enterokinase cleavage site
   5482..5748    +  CDS            FRB*: T2098L mutant of FKBP-rapamycin binding domain of human FRAP binds synthetic ligands such as AP21967
   5965..6639    +  CDS            DsRed-Express2: DsRed-Express2 is a basic (constitutively fluorescent) orange fluorescent protein published in 2008, derived from Discosoma sp.. It is reported to be a rapidly-maturing protein.
   7002..7113    +  polyA_signal   bGH poly(A) signal: bovine growth hormone polyadenylation signal
>Addgene plasmid #161572 | pJM621 EF1α TC 3xFLAG-FRB-FGFR4-PRS(M)-(GS)-NLS-DsDed-ZF1 in TUPV3 | addgene full sequence | sequence record 317932 | Addgene NGS Result
GCATCCCCGAGCCGGCAGCGTGCGGGGACAGCCCGGGCACGGGGAAGGTGGCACGGGATCGCTTTCCTCT
GAACGCTTCTCGCTGCTCTTTGAGCCTGCAGACACCTGGGGGGATACGGGGAAAAAGCTTTAGGCTGAAA
GAGAGATTTAGAATGACAGAATCATAGAACGGCCTGCGTACGGATGGGGCTCTAGCTCTAGAGCTTGATA
TCGAATTCCTGCAGCCCCGCTAGAGGGACAGCCCCCCCCCAAAGCCCCCAGGGATGTAATTACGTCCCTC
CCCCGCTAGGGGGCAGCAGCGAGCCGCCCGGGGCTCCGCTCCGGTCCGGCGCTCCCCCCGCATCCCCGAG
CCGGCAGCGTGCGGGGACAGCCCGGGCACGGGGAAGGTGGCACGGGATCGCTTTCCTCTGAACGCTTCTC
GCTGCTCTTTGAGCCTGCAGACACCTGGGGGGATACGGGGAAAAAGCTTTAGGCTGAAAGAGAGATTTAG
AATGACAGAATCATAGAACGGCCTGGGCGCGCCTGGTGGCGAACGATCAACAGACGGGAGAGGTTACAAG
TCTTCGCTGACAGCGACCGGACTCTAGGGGGTATCCCC
[124 nt withheld, positions 599-722]
C
[91 nt withheld, positions 724-814]
A
[49 nt withheld, positions 816-864]
CCTTTGACGTTGGAGTCCACGTTCTTT
[37 nt withheld, positions 892-928]
ACCCTATCTCGGTCTATTCTTTTGATTTATAAGGGATTTTGCCGATTTCGGCCTATTGGTTAAAAAATGA
GCTGATTTAACAAAAATTTAACGCGAATTAATTCTGTGGAATGTGTGTCAGTTAGGCTCAATTAGTCAGC
AACCATAGTCCCGCCCCTAACTCCGCCCATCCCGCCCCTAACTCCGCCCAGTTCCGCCCATTCTCCGCCC
CATGGCTGACTAATTTTTTTTATTTATGCAGAGGCCGAGGCCGCCTCTGCCTCTGAGCTATTCCAGAAGT
AGTGAGGAGGCTTTTTTGGAGGCCTAGGCTTTTGCAAAAAGCTCCCGGGAGCTTGTATATCCATTTTCGG
AGGTTGGGCTTCGGAATCGTTTTCCGGGACGCCGGCTGGATGATCCTCCAGCGCGGGGATCTCATGCTGG
AGTTCTTCGCCCACCCCAACTTGTTTATTGCAGCTTATAATGGTTACAAATAAAGCAATAGCATCACAAA
TTTCACAAATAAAGCATTTTTTTCACTGCATTCTAGTTGTGGTTTGTCCAAACTCATCAATGTATCTTAT
CATGTCTGTATACCGTCGACCTCTAGCTAGAGCTTGGCGTAATCATGGTCATAGCTGTTTCCTGTGTGAA
ATTGTTATCCGCTCACAATTCCACACAACATACGAGCCGGAAGCATAAAGTGTAAAGCCTGGGGTGCCTA
ATGAGTGAGCTAACTCACATTAATTGCGTTGCGCTCACTGCCCGCTTTCCAGTCGGGAAACCTGTCGTGC
CAGCTGCATTAATGAATCGGCCAACGCGCGGGGAGAGGCGGTTTGCGTATTGGGCGCTCTTCCGCTTCCT
CGCTCACTGACTCGCTGCGCTCGGTCGTTCGGCTGCGGCGAGCGGTATCAGCTCACTCAAAGGCGGTAAT
ACGGTTATCCACAGAATCAGGGGATAACGCAGGAAAGAACATGTGAGCAAAAGGCCAGCAAAAGGCCAGG
AACCGTAAAAAGGCCGCGTTGCTGGCGTTTTTCCATAGGCTCCGCCCCCCTGACGAGCATCACAAAAATC
GACGCTCAAGTCAGAGGTGGCGAAACCCGACAGGACTATAAAGATACCAGGCGTTTCCCCCTGGAAGCTC
CCTCGTGCGCTCTCCTGTTCCGACCCTGCCGCTTACCGGATACCTGTCCGCCTTTCTCCCTTCGGGAAGC
GTGGCGCTTTCTCATAGCTCACGCTGTAGGTATCTCAGTTCGGTGTAGGTCGTTCGCTCCAAGCTGGGCT
GTGTGCACGAACCCCCCGTTCAGCCCGACCGCTGCGCCTTATCCGGTAACTATCGTCTTGAGTCCAACCC
GGTAAGACACGACTTATCGCCACTGGCAGCAGCCACTGGTAACAGGATTAGCAGAGCGAGGTATGTAGGC
GGTGCTACAGAGTTCTTGAAGTGGTGGCCTAACTACGGCTACACTAGAAGAACAGTATTTGGTATCTGCG
CTCTGCTGAAGCCAGTTACCTTCGGAAAAAGAGTTGGTAGCTCTTGATCCGGCAAACAAACCACCGCTGG
TAGCGGTGGTTTTTTTGTTTGCAAGCAGCAGATTACGCGCAGAAAAAAAGGATCTCAAGAAGATCCTTTG
ATCTTTTCTACGGGGTCTGACGCTCAGTGGAACGAAAACTCACGTTAAGGGATTTTGGTCATGAGATTAT
CAAAAAGGATCTTCACCTAGATCCTTTTAAATTAAAAATGAAGTTTTAAATCAATCTAAAGTATATATGA
GTAAACTTGGTCTGACAGTTACCAATGCTTAATCAGTGAGGCACCTATCTCAGCGATCTGTCTATTTCGT
TCATCCATAGTTGCCTGACTCCCCGTCGTGTAGATAACTACGATACGGGAGGGCTTACCATCTGGCCCCA
GTGCTGCAATGATACCGCGAGATCCACGCTCACCGGCTCCAGATTTATCAGCAATAAACCAGCCAGCCGG
AAGGGCCGAGCGCAGAAGTGGTCCTGCAACTTTATCCGCCTCCATCCAGTCTATTAATTGTTGCCGGGAA
GCTAGAGTAAGTAGTTCGCCAGTTAATAGTTTGCGCAACGTTGTTGCCATTGCTACAGGCATCGTGGTGT
CACGCTCGTCGTTTGGTATGGCTTCATTCAGCTCCGGTTCCCAACGATCAAGGCGAGTTACATGATCCCC
CATGTTGTGCAAAAAAGCGGTTAGCTCCTTCGGTCCTCCGATCGTTGTCAGAAGTAAGTTGGCCGCAGTG
TTATCACTCATGGTTATGGCAGCACTGCATAATTCTCTTACTGTCATGCCATCCGTAAGATGCTTTTCTG
TGACTGGTGAGTACTCAACCAAGTCATTCTGAGAATAGTGTATGCGGCGACCGAGTTGCTCTTGCCCGGC
GTCAATACGGGATAATACCGCGCCACATAGCAGAACTTTAAAAGTGCTCATCATTGGAAAACGTTCTTCG
GGGCGAAAACTCTCAAGGATCTTACCGCTGTTGAGATCCAGTTCGATGTAACCCACTCGTGCACCCAACT
GATCTTCAGCATCTTTTACTTTCACCAGCGTTTCTGGGTGAGCAAAAACAGGAAGGCAAAATGCCGCAAA
AAAGGGAATAAGGGCGACACGGAAATGTTGAATACTCATACTCTTCCTTTTTCAATATTATTGAAGCATT
TATCAGGGTTATTGTCTCATGAGCGGATACATATTTGAATGTATTTAGAAAAATAAACAAATAGGGGTTC
CGCGCACATTTCCCCGAAAAGTGCCACCTGACGTCGACGGATCGGGAGATCGAAGACGGACTAAATAGTA
GTTCAGACGCCGTTAAGCGCAAGATCTGGGGAGGTCGCTGAGTAGTGCGCGAGCAAAATTTAAGCTACAA
CAAGGCAAGGCTTGACCGACAATTGCATGAAGAATCTGCTTAGGGTTAGGCGTTTTGCGCTGCTTCGCGA
TGTACGGGCCAGATATACGCGTGAGTAATTCATACAAAAGGACTCGCCCCTGCCTTGGGGAATCCCAGGG
ACCGTCGTTAAACTCCCACTAACGTAGAACCCAGAGATCGCTGCGTTCCCGCCCCCTCACCCGCCCGCTC
TCGTCATCACTGAGGTGGAGAAGAGCATGCGTGAGGCTCCGGTGCCCGTCAGTGGGCAGAGCGCACATCG
CCCACAGTCCCCGAGAAGTTGGGGGGAGGGGTCGGCAATTGAACCGGTGCCTAGAGAAGGTGGCGCGGGG
TAAACTGGGAAAGTGATGTCGTGTACTGGCTCCGCCTTTTTCCCGAGGGTGGGGGAGAACCGTATATAAG
TGCAGTAGTCGCCGTGAACGTTCTTTTTCGCAACGGGTTTGCCGCCAGAACACAGGTAAGTGCCGTGTGT
GGTTCCCGCGGGCCTGGCCTCTTTACGGGTTATGGCCCTTGCGTGCCTTGAATTACTTCCACGCCCCTGG
CTGCAGTACGTGATTCTTGATCCCGAGCTTCGGGTTGGAAGTGGGTGGGAGAGTTCGAGGCCTTGCGCTT
AAGGAGCCCCTTCGCCTCGTGCTTGAGTTGAGGCCTGGCTTGGGCGCTGGGGCCGCCGCGTGCGAATCTG
GTGGCACCTTCGCGCCTGTCTCGCTGCTTTCGATAAGTCTCTAGCCATTTAAAATTTTTGATGACCTGCT
GCGACGCTTTTTTTCTGGCAAGATAGTCTTGTAAATGCGGGCCAAGATCTGCACACTGGTATTTCGGTTT
TTGGGGCCGCGGGCGGCGACGGGGCCCGTGCGTCCCAGCGCACATGTTCGGCGAGGCGGGGCCTGCGAGC
GCGGCCACCGAGAATCGGACGGGGGTAGTCTCAAGCTGGCCGGCCTGCTCTGGTGCCTGGCCTCGCGCCG
CCGTGTATCGCCCCGCCCTGGGCGGCAAGGCTGGCCCGGTCGGCACCAGTTGCGTGAGCGGAAAGATGGC
CGCTTCCCGGCCCTGCTGCAGGGAGCTCAAAATGGAGGACGCGGCGCTCGGGAGAGCGGGCGGGTGAGTC
ACCCACACAAAGGAAAAGGGCCTTTCCGTCCTCAGCCGTCGCTTCATGTGACTCCACGGAGTACCGGGCG
CCGTCCAGGCACCTCGATTAGTTCTCGAGCTTTTGGAGTACGTCGTCTTTAGGTTGGGGGGAGGGGTTTT
ATGCGATGGAGTTTCCCCACACTGAGTGGGTGGAGACTGAAGTTAGGCCAGCTTGGCACTTGATGTAATT
CTCCTTGGAATTTGCCCTTTTTGAGTTTGGATCTTGGTTCATTCTCAAGCCTCAGACAGTGGTTCAAAGT
TTTTTTCTTCCATTTCAGGTGTCGTGAGAGCTCGTTTAGTGAACCGTCAGATCGCCTGGAGACGCCATCC
ACGCTGTTTTGACCTCCATAGAAGAGAACGGGACCGATCCAAATTCTCGAGGCTAGCGCCATCATGTGCC
GAGCCATCTCTCTTAGGCGCTTGCTGCTGCTGCTGCTGCAGCTGTCACAACTCCTAGCTGTCACTCAAGG
GGATTACAAGGATCACGATGGGGATTACAAAGATCATGACATTGACTACAAGGATGACGATGATAAGATG
CTCGAGATGTGGCATGAAGGCCTGGAAGAGGCATCTCGTTTGTACTTTGGGGAAAGGAACGTGAAAGGCA
TGTTTGAGGTGCTGGAGCCCTTGCATGCTATGATGGAACGGGGCCCCCAGACTCTGAAGGAAACATCCTT
TAATCAGGCCTATGGTCGAGATTTAATGGAGGCCCAAGAGTGGTGCAGGAAGTACATGAAATCAGGGAAT
GTCAAGGACCTCCTCCAAGCCTGGGACCTCTATTATCATGTGTTCCGACGAATCTCAAAGACTAGAGGAG
GATCTGGAGGCTCTGGGGGTTCAGGCGGATCAGGAGGCAGTGGCGGGTCAACCGGTATTATACTGTATGC
TAGTGGCAGTCTGGCATTGGCAGTCCTCCTGCTGCTCGCCGGGTTGGAGAACCTGTATTTTCAGATGGGA
TCTCCTAAGAAAAAGCGCAAAGTCGGTATCCATGGCGTTCCCGGATCAGGCTCCGGAAGTGGCTCCATGG
ATAGCACTGAGAACGTCATCAAGCCCTTCATGCGCTTCAAGGTGCACATGGAGGGCTCCGTGAACGGCCA
CGAGTTCGAGATCGAGGGCGAGGGCGAGGGCAAGCCCTACGAGGGCACCCAGACCGCCAAGCTCCAGGTG
ACCAAGGGCGGCCCCCTGCCCTTCGCCTGGGACATCCTGTCCCCCCAGTTCCAGTACGGCTCCAAGGTGT
ACGTGAAGCACCCCGCCGACATCCCCGACTACAAGAAGCTGTCCTTCCCCGAGGGCTTCAAGTGGGAGAA
GGTGATGAACTTCGAGGACGGCGGCGTGGTGACCGTGACCCAGGACTCCTCCCTCCAGGACGGCACCTTC
ATCTACCACGTGAAGTTCATCGGCGTGAACTTCCCCTCCGACGGCCCCGTAATGCAGAAGAAAACTCTGG
GCTGGGAGCCCTCCACCGAGCGCCTGTACCCCCGCGACGGCGTGCTGAAGGGCGAGATCCACAAGGCGCT
GAAGCTGAAGGGCGGCGGCCACTACCTGGTGGAGTTCAAGTCAATCTACATGGCCAAGAAGCCCGTGAAG
CTGCCCGGCTACTACTACGTGGACTCCAAGCTGGACATCACCTCCCACAACGAGGACTACACCGTGGTGG
AGCAGTACGAGCGCGCCGAGGCCCGCCACCACCTGTTCCAGTCTGGTTCTGGTTCTGGTTCAGGATCCGG
TACCGGTGGAGCTAGACCCGGGGAGCGCCCCTTCCAGTGTCGCATTTGCATGCGGAACTTTTCGCGCCAG
GACAGGCTTGACAGGCATACCCGTACTCATACCGGTGAAAAACCGTTTCAGTGTCGGATCTGTATGCGAA
ATTTCTCCCAGAAGGAGCACTTGGCGGGGCATCTACGTACGCACACCGGCGAGAAGCCATTCCAATGCCG
AATATGCATGCGCAACTTCAGTCGCCGCGACAACCTGAACCGGCACCTAAAAACCCACCTGAGAGGATCT
TAAGCGGCCGCTCGAGTCTAGAGGGCCCGTTTAAACCCGCTGATCAGCCTCGACTGTGCCTTCTAGTTGC
CAGCCATCTGTTGTTTGCCCCTCCCCCGTGCCTTCCTTGACCCTGGAAGGTGCCACTCCCACTGTCCTTT
CCTAATAAAATGAGGAAATTGCATCGCATTGTCTGAGTAGGTGTCATTCTATTCTGGGGGGTGGGGTGGG
GCAGGACAGCAAGGGGGAGGATTGGGAAGTCAATAGCAGGCATGCTGGGGATGCGGTGGGCTCTATGGCT
TCTGAGGCAGGTCGAAGAGACTGCCCGACACATCTTAGTGAGCGCATCGCGATAAGCTCTAGAGGGACAG
CCCCCCCCCAAAGCCCCCAGGGATGTAATTACGTCCCTCCCCCGCTAGGGGGCAGCAGCGAGCCGCCCGG
GGCTCCGCTCCGGTCCGGCGCTCCCCCC
