>Addgene plasmid #161572 | pJM621 EF1α TC 3xFLAG-FRB-FGFR4-PRS(M)-(GS)-NLS-DsDed-ZF1 in TUPV3 | depositor partial sequence | sequence record 313041 | TC 3xFLAG-FRB-FGFR4-PRS(M)-(GS)-NLS-DsDed-ZF1 gene
ATGTGCCGAGCCATCTCTCTTAGGCGCTTGCTGCTGCTGCTGCTGCAGCTGTCACAACTCCTAGCTGTCA
CTCAAGGGGATTACAAGGATCACGATGGGGATTACAAAGATCATGACATTGACTACAAGGATGACGATGA
TAAGATGCTCGAGATGTGGCATGAAGGCCTGGAAGAGGCATCTCGTTTGTACTTTGGGGAAAGGAACGTG
AAAGGCATGTTTGAGGTGCTGGAGCCCTTGCATGCTATGATGGAACGGGGCCCCCAGACTCTGAAGGAAA
CATCCTTTAATCAGGCCTATGGTCGAGATTTAATGGAGGCCCAAGAGTGGTGCAGGAAGTACATGAAATC
AGGGAATGTCAAGGACCTCCTCCAAGCCTGGGACCTCTATTATCATGTGTTCCGACGAATCTCAAAGACT
AGAGGAGGATCTGGAGGCTCTGGGGGTTCAGGCGGATCAGGAGGCAGTGGCGGGTCAACCGGTATTATAC
TGTATGCTAGTGGCAGTCTGGCATTGGCAGTCCTCCTGCTGCTCGCCGGGTTGGAGAACCTGTATTTTCA
GATGGGATCTCCTAAGAAAAAGCGCAAAGTCGGTATCCATGGCGTTCCCGGATCAGGCTCCGGAAGTGGC
TCCATGGATAGCACTGAGAACGTCATCAAGCCCTTCATGCGCTTCAAGGTGCACATGGAGGGCTCCGTGA
ACGGCCACGAGTTCGAGATCGAGGGCGAGGGCGAGGGCAAGCCCTACGAGGGCACCCAGACCGCCAAGCT
CCAGGTGACCAAGGGCGGCCCCCTGCCCTTCGCCTGGGACATCCTGTCCCCCCAGTTCCAGTACGGCTCC
AAGGTGTACGTGAAGCACCCCGCCGACATCCCCGACTACAAGAAGCTGTCCTTCCCCGAGGGCTTCAAGT
GGGAGAAGGTGATGAACTTCGAGGACGGCGGCGTGGTGACCGTGACCCAGGACTCCTCCCTCCAGGACGG
CACCTTCATCTACCACGTGAAGTTCATCGGCGTGAACTTCCCCTCCGACGGCCCCGTAATGCAGAAGAAA
ACTCTGGGCTGGGAGCCCTCCACCGAGCGCCTGTACCCCCGCGACGGCGTGCTGAAGGGCGAGATCCACA
AGGCGCTGAAGCTGAAGGGCGGCGGCCACTACCTGGTGGAGTTCAAGTCAATCTACATGGCCAAGAAGCC
CGTGAAGCTGCCCGGCTACTACTACGTGGACTCCAAGCTGGACATCACCTCCCACAACGAGGACTACACC
GTGGTGGAGCAGTACGAGCGCGCCGAGGCCCGCCACCACCTGTTCCAGTCTGGTTCTGGTTCTGGTTCAG
GATCCGGTACCGGTGGAGCTAGACCCGGGGAGCGCCCCTTCCAGTGTCGCATTTGCATGCGGAACTTTTC
GCGCCAGGACAGGCTTGACAGGCATACCCGTACTCATACCGGTGAAAAACCGTTTCAGTGTCGGATCTGT
ATGCGAAATTTCTCCCAGAAGGAGCACTTGGCGGGGCATCTACGTACGCACACCGGCGAGAAGCCATTCC
AATGCCGAATATGCATGCGCAACTTCAGTCGCCGCGACAACCTGAACCGGCACCTAAAAACCCACCTGAG
AGGATCTTAA
